Addgene plasmid #111443: pV1338
Purpose: Solo vector pV1326 + sgScADE2
Depositing lab: Gerald Fink. Depositing organization: Whitehead Institute for Biomedical Research. Publication: New CRISPR Mutagenesis Strategies Reveal Variation in Repair Mechanisms among Fungi. Vyas VK, Bushkin GG, Bernstein DA, Getz MA, Sewastianik M, Barrasa MI, Bartel DP, Fink GR. mSphere. 2018 Apr 25;3(2). pii: 3/2/e00154-18. doi: 10.1128/mSphere.00154-18. Print 2018 Apr 25. PubMed 29695624.
Backbone
  Vector backbone: pRS416
  Backbone manufacturer: RS Sikorski
  Vector type: Yeast Expression, CRISPR
  Selectable markers: URA3 ; clonNAT
Growth in bacteria
  Bacterial resistance: Ampicillin, 100 μg/mL
  Growth temperature: 37°C
  Growth strain: DH5alpha
  Copy number: High Copy
Gene/Insert
  Gene/Insert name: CaCas9/sgScADE2
  gRNA/shRNA sequence: sgScADE2
  Species: Synthetic
  Cloning method: Restriction Enzyme; 5′ cloning site Unknown (unknown if destroyed); 3′ cloning site Unknown (unknown if destroyed)
Terms and licenses: Academic/Nonprofit Terms; Industry Terms: Not Available to Industry
How to cite: pV1338 was a gift from Gerald Fink (Addgene plasmid # 111443 ; http://n2t.net/addgene:111443 ; RRID:Addgene_111443)
