[The description below was written by a language model from this plasmid's Addgene catalogue record and pLannotate feature annotations shown in this document.]
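Description:
pV1338 is a yeast CRISPR "Solo" vector built on the pRS416 shuttle backbone, made by adding a guide RNA targeting Saccharomyces cerevisiae ADE2 (sgScADE2) to the parent Solo vector pV1326. In E. coli it is propagated through a high-copy ColE1/pUC-type origin with ampicillin selection (AmpR), and it retains the f1 origin, the lacZα/lac promoter remnants and the flanking T7 and T3 promoters of the pRS polylinker region. In yeast, a CEN6/ARS element supports stable low-copy episomal maintenance. Two yeast markers are available: URA3 with its own promoter, which complements uracil auxotrophy and can be counterselected with 5-FOA, and a nourseothricin (clonNAT) resistance cassette in which a streptothricin acetyltransferase gene sits between the Ashbya gossypii TEF promoter and terminator.

The payload carries both CRISPR components on one plasmid. The Streptococcus pyogenes-type Cas9 coding sequence, recorded as CaCas9, is followed by a 3xFLAG epitope tag and a CYC1 terminator fragment. The annotation does not identify the Cas9 promoter, although a fragment matching Candida albicans EAF6 lies in the upstream region. The guide is expressed from the S. cerevisiae SNR52 small nucleolar RNA promoter, with a short gap for the targeting sequence before the standard Cas9 gRNA scaffold. Downstream, the annotation also detects S. cerevisiae genomic sequence matching BNA5 and part of APS3, whose role is not stated in the record.

The construct is suited to Cas9-directed mutagenesis of ADE2 in S. cerevisiae. Loss of ADE2 function typically produces red colonies, which gives a visual measure of editing. It was deposited with a study comparing CRISPR mutagenesis strategies and repair mechanisms among fungi.
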