Features (pLannotate 1.2.2; 28 found; start..end, strand, type, name):
      4..38      +  CDS            rop (fragment): Rop protein, which maintains plasmids at low copy number; rop
    143..192     +  misc_feature   bom (fragment): basis of mobility region from pBR322
    200..415     +  promoter       URA3 promoter: S. cerevisiae URA3
    416..1219    +  CDS            URA3: orotidine-5'-phosphate decarboxylase, required for uracil biosynthesis; S. cerevisiae URA3; yeast auxotrophic marker, counterselectable with 5-fluoroorotic acid (5-FOA)
   1298..1349    +  misc_feature   bom (fragment): basis of mobility region from pBR322
   1377..1805    -  rep_origin     f1 ori (sequence partly withheld): f1 bacteriophage origin of replication; arrow indicates direction of (+) strand synthesis
   1809..1964    -  CDS            lacZα (fragment): LacZα fragment of β-galactosidase; lacZ fragment
   1972..1990    +  promoter       T7 promoter: promoter for bacteriophage T7 RNA polymerase
   2006..2599    -  CDS            EAF6 (fragment): EAF6_CANAL - Protein inferred from homology: Swiss-Prot protein existence level 3. Component of the NuA4 histone acetyltransferase complex which is involved in transcriptional activation of selected genes principally by acetylation of nucleosomal histone H4 and H2A. The NuA4 complex is also involved in DNA repair (By similarity). From Candida albicans (strain SC5314 / ATCC MYA-2876) (Yeast).
   3564..7667    +  CDS            cas9: CAS9_STRP1 - Also known as csn1 From Streptococcus pyogenes serotype M1.
   7749..7814    +  CDS            3xFLAG: three tandem FLAG® epitope tags, followed by an enterokinase cleavage site
   7879..8044    +  terminator     CYC1 terminator (fragment): S. cerevisiae CYC1; transcription terminator for CYC1
   8071..8268    -  terminator     TEF terminator: Ashbya gossypii TEF terminator
   8286..8855    -  CDS            sta: STA_STRLA - Experimental evidence at protein level: Swiss-Prot protein existence level 1. Involved in resistance to streptothricin, a broad-spectrum antibiotic produced by streptomycetes. Detoxifies streptothricin via acetylation of the beta amino group of the first beta-lysyl moiety of streptothricin. From Streptomyces lavendulae.
   8869..9212    -  promoter       TEF promoter: Ashbya gossypii TEF promoter
   9260..9528    +  promoter       SNR52 promoter: promoter for the S. cerevisiae small nucleolar RNA gene SNR52
   9550..9625    +  misc_RNA       gRNA scaffold: guide RNA scaffold for the Streptococcus pyogenes CRISPR/Cas9 system
   9953..11314   -  CDS            BNA5: KYNU_YEAST - Experimental evidence at protein level: Swiss-Prot protein existence level 1. Catalyzes the cleavage of L-kynurenine (L-Kyn) and L-3- hydroxykynurenine (L-3OHKyn) into anthranilic acid (AA) and 3- hydroxyanthranilic acid (3-OHAA), respectively. From Saccharomyces cerevisiae (strain ATCC 204508 / S288c) (Baker's yeast).
  11601..11714   +  CDS            APS3 (fragment): AP3S_YEAST - Also known as YKS7. Experimental evidence at protein level: Swiss-Prot protein existence level 1. Part of the AP-3 complex, an adaptor-related complex which is not clathrin-associated. The complex is associated with the Golgi region as well as more peripheral structures. It facilitates the budding of vesicles from the Golgi membrane and may be directly involved in trafficking to the vacuole. Required for the transport via the ALP pathway, which directs the transport of the cargo proteins PHO8 and VAM3 to the vacuole. From Saccharomyces cerevisiae (strain ATCC 204508 / S288c) (Bake
  11745..11763   -  promoter       T3 promoter: promoter for bacteriophage T3 RNA polymerase
  11806..11828   -  protein_bind   lac operator (fragment): The lac repressor binds to the lac operator to inhibit transcription in E. coli. This inhibition can be relieved by adding lactose or isopropyl-β-D-thiogalactopyranoside (IPTG). lac repressor encoded by lacI
  11832..11862   -  promoter       lac promoter: promoter for the E. coli lac operon
  11877..11898   -  protein_bind   CAP binding site: CAP binding activates transcription in the presence of cAMP. E. coli catabolite activator protein
  11911..12003   -  CDS            lacI (fragment): lac repressor; lacI; The lac repressor binds to the lac operator to inhibit transcription in E. coli. This inhibition can be relieved by adding lactose or isopropyl-β-D-thiogalactopyranoside (IPTG).
  12186..12774   -  rep_origin     ori: high-copy-number ColE1/pMB1/pBR322/pUC origin of replication
  12945..13805   -  CDS            AmpR: β-lactamase; bla; confers resistance to ampicillin, carbenicillin, and related antibiotics
  13806..13910   -  promoter       AmpR promoter: bla
  13947..14450   +  misc_feature   CEN/ARS: S. cerevisiae CEN6 centromere fused to an autonomously replicating sequence
>Addgene plasmid #111443 | pV1338 | addgene full sequence | sequence record 212601 | Addgene NGS Result
AATTCGCGCGTTTCGGTGATGACGGTGAAAACCTCTGACACATGCAGCTCCCGGAGATCTCGGTCACAGC
TTGTCTGTAAGCGGATGCCGGGAGCAGACAAGCCCGTCAGGGCGCGTCAGCGGGTGTTGGCGGGTGTCGG
GGCTGGCTTAACTATGCGGCATCAGAGCAGATTGTACCGAGAGTGCACCATACCACCTTTTCAATTCATC
ATTTTTTTTTTATTCTTTTTTTTGATTTCGGTTTCCTTGAAATTTTTTTGATTCGGTAATCTCCGAACAG
AAGGAAGAACGAAGGAAGGAGCACAGACTTAGATTGGTATATATACGCATATGTAGTGTTGAAGAAACAT
GAAATTGCCCAGTATTCTTAACCCAACTGCACAGAACAAAAACCTGCAGGAAACGAAGATAAATCATGTC
GAAAGCTACATATAAGGAACGTGCTGCTACTCATCCTAGTCCTGTTGCTGCCAAGCTATTTAATATCATG
CACGAAAAGCAAACAAACTTGTGTGCTTCATTGGATGTTCGTACCACCAAGGAATTACTGGAGTTAGTTG
AAGCATTAGGTCCCAAAATTTGTTTACTAAAAACACATGTGGATATCTTGACTGATTTTTCCATGGAGGG
CACAGTTAAGCCGCTAAAGGCATTATCCGCCAAGTACAATTTTTTACTCTTCGAAGACAGAAAATTTGCT
GACATTGGTAATACAGTCAAATTGCAGTACTCTGCGGGTGTATACAGAATAGCAGAATGGGCAGACATTA
CGAATGCACACGGTGTGGTGGGCCCAGGTATTGTTAGCGGTTTGAAGCAGGCGGCAGAAGAAGTAACAAA
GGAACCTAGAGGCCTTTTGATGTTAGCAGAATTGTCATGCAAGGGCTCCCTATCTACTGGAGAATATACT
AAGGGTACTGTTGACATTGCGAAGAGCGACAAAGATTTTGTTATCGGCTTTATTGCTCAAAGAGACATGG
GTGGAAGAGATGAAGGTTACGATTGGTTGATTATGACACCCGGTGTGGGTTTAGATGACAAGGGTGATGC
ATTGGGTCAACAGTATAGAACCGTGGATGATGTGGTCTCTACAGGATCTGACATTATTATTGTTGGAAGA
GGACTATTTGCAAAGGGAAGGGATGCTAAGGTAGAGGGTGAACGTTACAGAAAAGCAGGCTGGGAAGCAT
ATTTGAGAAGATGCGGCCAGCAAAACTAAAAAACTGTATTATAAGTAAATGCATGTATACTAAACTCACA
AATTAGAGCTTCAATTTAATTATATCAGTTATTACCCTATGCGGTGTGAAATACCGCACAGATGCGTAAG
GAGAAAATACCGCATCAGGAAATTGTAAGCGTTAATATTTTGTTAAAATTCGCGTTAAATTTTTGTTAAA
TCAGCTCATTTTTTAACCAATAGGCCGAAATCGGCAAAATCCCTTATAAATCAAAAGAATAGACCGAGAT
AGGGT
[37 nt withheld, positions 1476-1512]
AAAGAACGTGGACTCCAACGTCAAAGG
[49 nt withheld, positions 1540-1588]
T
[91 nt withheld, positions 1590-1680]
G
[124 nt withheld, positions 1682-1805]
CCATTCGCCATTCAGGCTGCGCAACTGTTGGGAAGGGCGATCGGTGCGGGCCTCTTCGCTATTACGCCAG
CTGGCGAAAGGGGGATGTGCTGCAAGGCGATTAAGTTGGGTAACGCCAGGGTTTTCCCAGTCACGACGTT
GTAAAACGACGGCCAGTGAGCGCGCGTAATACGACTCACTATAGGGCGAATTGGGTACCTGCCACTACTA
CCACTGGGAGTTTCGTTCTTCTCGATACTATTAGCTTTACTTCCTGCACTAGCAGTGGTTGGATCAACAG
AATCTTCATAATCATCAAAATCGTCTTTTGAAGACCCCCCGTTTGATGTATGGCCCTGTCTTTTCATCAA
ACTTTTTATATAGTTGACTGAACTGAGGCTAAATATGTGATCATCTTCACTATAGACAATCTTTCTCTTA
TTTGCACCACCGCCACCACCAGTCTTTGAGAAATTCTCAAAACCTTTTACGATATTACCAAGCGGGCTCT
CTTCGAAATAATCTATCTCTTTTTGATATATCGAATCCTCTAGCGTGGTTAGCTTTCTAGTTAGTTCTTG
CTTCTTAAGAATTTGCTGGATTAGTTTATTTTTCAATTCAACGTATTTCTCAGAGTCATCTTTAGATTTT
GATGAAGATGTGCGTTCATTCGCTATATCCTTCTTGGTCGTGTCTTTTCGATCCTCCTTGGCTGGCACTG
AACTCGTCTTTTTTGGCGTTGCTGTTCCAGACAGACTTATCTCATTAGATTTGGAACTTGTGGGTTTAAC
ATCATTTGCATCTTTAGTAGACATGATTGTGTAATACCGTGATTGTTTGTTTTGAAAGGTCTGTCATATT
TCTATCAATTTCAAAACAAAATGTTCATCAGAAAAAAGCCAAAAATGTCTCTTCTAGCTTCTTAGTGGTG
TCGCAAAATACACAATGTCGCTCAACAATCCACATTCCCGGCGCATAGCTCAAATCACATGACTACAGCT
AACAATTACACAAAAAAATTCTCTTTTCGATGTAGCAACTATCTTCAACTAAAACATTTTCTCCTTCGGC
CCATGATTGTCCTCCGGGTCGACAGCAAGCCGTTACAATTGAGATGGAAAGCGACCTACCTTCACTCGAT
AAGGTGCTTAATTGTACTTCATATAAATCTGGCCCGGATCTAAACAAATGAGTTCCATTAAGCCGTGGGT
TCTCAATTAGGGTTTTTGTTTTTGATTTAGAAAAAAGAGATCAAGATTTGTTTACAGGTGATGCCTTTTT
TTAGAACTTATGCGTTGCAAAAGTTGACTAACGATTTCTATAAGGTGATCCACACTAATTATACAAACGT
ACAAACAGACATACTTTTCCTGCGTTCACCTGATGTTGGCCAGATTTCTCTCTTCATTGCATAGAACATA
ACCACACTAGGGCAACAGAAAAAAAAAAAAAAAGTGCATCGGGAAGTTGTGTTCCATTCATTATATGTCT
ACTACTGCATATGAGTAGCCCACCCACCACCACCATAGTAAGTTTTTGTGTATGCGCGCCGTCAGGTTAT
TTCATTTCTGAATTTTTCAACCACCTTACTCCCTTTATTGTTGATTGACAATTTTGCTCACAGTAAGATC
TTTTAGACTCCAATTAATATAAAATAAGTCTGATTTTCCAATTCCTGTTTTTTCTTTTTTTTTCTGTTTC
TATTTCTTTCCTTTTCTCCCTTTTTTTTAATTCTTCATTCAATCATCAATTGATAATTCAGGAATATTAC
AACCCGGGATGGATAAAAAGTATAGTATTGGTTTAGATATTGGTACTAACTCTGTGGGTTGGGCAGTTAT
CACTGACGAATATAAAGTTCCATCAAAGAAATTTAAGGTGTTAGGTAACACTGACAGACACTCAATAAAA
AAGAATCTTATCGGTGCTCTTTTGTTCGACTCCGGTGAAACTGCCGAGGCTACACGTTTAAAAAGAACAG
CAAGAAGAAGATATACCCGTAGAAAAAATAGAATATGTTATTTACAAGAAATCTTTTCTAATGAAATGGC
TAAAGTTGATGATTCCTTTTTCCATAGATTGGAAGAGTCATTTTTGGTTGAAGAAGACAAAAAGCATGAG
AGACATCCAATCTTTGGGAATATAGTTGATGAAGTGGCTTACCATGAAAAATATCCTACCATTTATCATT
TAAGAAAGAAATTGGTAGATTCAACTGATAAAGCTGACCTTAGATTAATCTATTTAGCACTTGCCCATAT
GATTAAATTTAGAGGTCATTTTTTGATTGAAGGTGATTTGAACCCAGATAATTCTGACGTGGATAAATTA
TTTATTCAATTAGTCCAAACCTACAACCAATTATTTGAGGAAAATCCAATTAATGCTAGTGGTGTCGATG
CCAAAGCTATATTATCAGCCAGATTATCAAAATCTAGACGTTTGGAAAATTTGATTGCCCAATTGCCAGG
AGAAAAAAAGAATGGATTATTTGGAAACTTGATCGCATTATCATTGGGTTTGACACCAAATTTTAAATCT
AATTTTGATTTAGCTGAAGATGCTAAATTACAATTATCAAAAGACACCTATGACGACGATTTGGACAATT
TACTTGCTCAAATTGGTGATCAATATGCAGATTTGTTCTTAGCTGCTAAAAACTTATCTGATGCTATTTT
GTTGTCTGATATTTTGAGAGTGAACACAGAAATAACCAAAGCTCCATTATCAGCATCTATGATCAAACGT
TATGATGAACACCATCAGGATTTGACTTTATTGAAAGCTTTGGTGAGACAACAATTGCCAGAGAAGTATA
AAGAAATCTTTTTCGATCAATCTAAAAACGGGTATGCAGGTTATATTGATGGGGGTGCCTCCCAAGAGGA
ATTTTACAAATTTATAAAACCTATTTTAGAAAAGATGGATGGGACTGAGGAACTTTTGGTCAAATTGAAC
AGAGAAGATTTGTTACGTAAACAGAGAACTTTTGATAATGGTAGTATACCTCACCAAATTCATTTGGGTG
AGTTGCATGCAATTTTAAGAAGACAAGAAGATTTTTATCCATTTTTAAAAGATAATAGAGAAAAAATCGA
GAAAATTTTAACCTTTAGAATTCCATACTATGTTGGGCCTTTGGCTAGAGGTAATTCAAGATTTGCCTGG
ATGACACGTAAATCAGAAGAAACTATTACCCCTTGGAATTTTGAAGAGGTTGTTGATAAAGGAGCATCAG
CACAGAGTTTTATTGAAAGAATGACCAATTTCGATAAAAACTTACCAAATGAAAAAGTTTTACCAAAACA
TTCCTTGTTATACGAATATTTTACTGTTTACAATGAACTTACAAAGGTTAAATATGTTACTGAAGGTATG
CGTAAGCCAGCCTTTTTATCTGGAGAACAGAAAAAGGCAATAGTTGATTTATTGTTTAAAACAAATAGAA
AAGTTACTGTTAAACAATTAAAAGAAGATTACTTTAAGAAAATTGAATGTTTTGATTCAGTTGAAATCAG
TGGTGTTGAAGACAGATTTAATGCTAGTTTAGGAACTTACCATGATTTACTTAAAATTATCAAAGATAAA
GATTTCTTGGATAACGAAGAAAATGAAGACATTTTAGAAGACATTGTTTTAACCTTAACTTTATTCGAAG
ATAGAGAGATGATTGAAGAACGTTTGAAGACTTATGCACATTTGTTTGACGATAAAGTGATGAAACAGTT
GAAAAGAAGACGTTATACTGGATGGGGTAGATTGTCTCGTAAATTGATCAATGGAATTAGAGATAAACAA
AGTGGTAAAACTATCTTGGACTTTTTGAAATCTGACGGATTTGCTAATAGAAATTTCATGCAATTGATCC
ACGACGATAGTTTGACATTTAAAGAAGACATCCAAAAGGCCCAAGTGAGTGGGCAAGGTGATTCATTACA
TGAACATATTGCAAATTTAGCCGGATCTCCTGCTATTAAGAAAGGGATATTACAAACTGTTAAAGTTGTG
GATGAATTAGTGAAAGTAATGGGAAGACATAAACCTGAAAACATTGTCATTGAGATGGCAAGAGAAAATC
AAACTACACAAAAAGGACAGAAAAATAGTAGAGAACGTATGAAAAGAATAGAAGAGGGTATTAAAGAATT
GGGTAGTCAAATATTGAAAGAACACCCAGTGGAAAATACCCAGTTGCAAAATGAAAAATTATATCTTTAC
TACCTTCAAAATGGACGTGATATGTATGTTGATCAGGAATTAGATATAAATAGACTTTCAGATTATGATG
TAGATCATATAGTTCCACAATCTTTCTTGAAAGATGATTCCATAGACAATAAAGTATTAACTAGAAGTGA
TAAAAATAGAGGTAAAAGTGATAATGTCCCAAGTGAGGAAGTCGTCAAAAAGATGAAAAATTACTGGCGT
CAACTTTTGAATGCTAAATTAATTACTCAAAGAAAATTTGATAATTTGACTAAAGCAGAAAGAGGTGGGC
TTTCTGAATTAGATAAAGCCGGGTTCATTAAAAGACAATTGGTCGAAACTAGACAAATTACTAAACATGT
TGCCCAAATTTTAGATTCCCGTATGAACACTAAGTATGACGAAAATGATAAGTTAATACGTGAGGTTAAA
GTCATTACTTTAAAATCAAAACTTGTCTCTGATTTCAGAAAGGATTTCCAATTCTATAAAGTTAGAGAAA
TTAATAATTATCATCATGCTCATGATGCATATTTGAATGCTGTAGTTGGAACTGCTTTAATCAAGAAATA
CCCTAAATTAGAATCTGAATTTGTATATGGTGATTACAAAGTCTATGATGTTAGAAAGATGATTGCTAAA
TCAGAACAAGAAATTGGTAAAGCTACAGCTAAATACTTCTTTTACTCTAACATTATGAATTTCTTTAAAA
CAGAAATTACTTTGGCAAACGGTGAAATTAGAAAAAGACCTCTTATTGAAACAAATGGTGAGACTGGAGA
GATAGTTTGGGACAAAGGGCGTGATTTCGCTACTGTTAGAAAAGTTTTATCAATGCCACAAGTTAACATT
GTAAAGAAAACAGAGGTTCAAACTGGTGGTTTCTCAAAAGAAAGTATTTTGCCTAAAAGAAATAGTGATA
AATTGATTGCCAGAAAAAAGGATTGGGATCCAAAGAAATATGGTGGTTTCGACTCACCAACCGTAGCCTA
TTCTGTTTTGGTTGTGGCAAAGGTTGAAAAGGGTAAAAGTAAAAAGCTTAAATCAGTAAAAGAACTTTTG
GGTATTACAATAATGGAAAGAAGTTCCTTTGAAAAGAACCCTATTGATTTTTTGGAAGCTAAAGGTTATA
AGGAAGTAAAGAAGGACTTAATAATCAAATTGCCTAAATATTCTTTATTTGAATTAGAAAATGGGAGAAA
AAGAATGTTGGCTTCTGCTGGAGAATTGCAAAAGGGTAATGAATTAGCATTGCCTTCCAAATATGTTAAC
TTCTTGTATTTAGCTTCACACTATGAAAAGTTGAAAGGGTCACCAGAAGATAACGAGCAAAAACAATTAT
TTGTTGAACAACACAAACACTACTTAGATGAGATTATAGAACAAATTAGTGAATTCAGTAAAAGAGTGAT
ATTAGCTGATGCAAATTTAGATAAAGTTTTGTCAGCCTATAACAAACATAGAGATAAGCCAATTAGAGAA
CAAGCAGAAAACATTATTCACTTATTTACCCTTACCAATTTAGGAGCACCTGCTGCTTTCAAGTATTTTG
ATACAACAATTGATCGTAAAAGATATACCTCAACAAAAGAAGTCTTAGACGCCACCTTAATTCATCAATC
AATCACTGGATTGTATGAGACAAGAATTGATTTGTCTCAATTGGGTGGTGATGAAGGGGCTGATCCTAAG
AAGAAAAGAAAAGTTGATCCAAAGAAAAAGCGTAAGGTGGATCCTAAGAAAAAGAGAAAGGTTGACTACA
AAGACCATGACGGTGATTATAAAGATCATGACATCGACTACAAGGATGACGATGACAAGTGATAATGACT
GCAGAGATCCATCGACCTGCCGCCAAGCTAATTCCGGGCGAATTTCTGTCGAGTCATGTAATTAGTTATG
TCACGCTTACATTCACGCCCTCCCCCCACATCCGCTCTAACCGAAAAGGAAGGAGTTAGACAACCTGAAG
TCTAGGTCCCTATTTATTTTTTTATAGTTATGTTAGTATTAAGAACGTTATTTATATTTCAAATTTTTCT
TTTTTTTCTTGGCGGCGTTAGTATCAAATCGACAGCAGTATAGCGACCAGCATTCACATACGATTGACGC
ATGATATTACTTTCTGCGCACTTAACTTCGCATCTGGGCAGATGATGTCGAGGCGAAAAAAAATATAAAT
CACGCTAACATTTGATTAAAATAGAACAACTACAATATAAAAAAACTATACAAATGACAAGTTCTTGAAA
ACAAGAATCTTTTTATTGTCAGTACTGACTCGAGTTATTATGGACATGGCATAGACATATACAAAGCTTG
TTCACCATCGGAAGCAGTACCATCGTATAAAGCAGTATCCAAACCACACAAAGTGAAACCCATTCTTCTA
TAAGCATGAATAGCTGGAGCATTAACATTGGTAACTTCCAACCACAAATGACCAGCACCTCTTTCTCTGG
CGAATTCAGTAGCCAAACCCATCAAAGCTCTACCAACACCATGACCTCTATGTTCTGGAGCAACTTCAAT
ATCTTCAACAGTCAATCTTCTGTTCCAACCAGAATAAGAAACAACAACGAAACCAGCCAAATCACCATCA
TCACCATAAGCAACGAAAGTTCTAGAATCTGGATCACCATCTTCACCAGCATCGGATTCATCATCGGATT
CATCATCTGGGAAAACCTTAGTCAATGGTGGATCAACTGGAACTTCTCTCAAAGTGAAACCATCACCAGT
AGCAGTAACTCTAAAAACAGTATCGGTAGTGAAAGAACCATCCAAAGCTTCAATAGCTTCAGCATCACCT
GGAACAGAAGTTCTGTATCTATAAGCAGTATCATCCAAAGTAGTAGACATAATTGTAGGATCCGGTTGTT
TATGTTCGGATGTGATGTGAGAACTGTATCCTAGCAAGATTTTAAAAGGAAGTATATGAAAGAAGAACCT
CAGTGGCAAATCCTAACCTTTTATATTTCTCTACAGGGGCGCGGCGTGGGGACAATTCAACGCGTCTGTG
AGGGGAGCGTTTCCCTGCTCGCAGGTCTGCAGCGAGGAGCCGTAATTTTTGCTTCGCGCCGTGCGGCCAT
CAAAATGTATGGATGCAAATGATTATACATGGGGATGTATGGGCTAAATGTACGGGCGACAGTCACATCA
TGCCCCTGAGCTGCGCACGTCAAGACTGTCAAGGAGGGTATTCTGGGCCTCCATGTCGCTGGCCGGGTGA
CCCGGCGGGGACGAGGCAAGCTTGATGCGGCCGCTCTTTGAAAAGATAATGTATGATTTTGCTTTCACTC
ATATTTATACAGAAACTTGATGTTTTCTTTCGAGTATATACAAGGTGATTACATGTACGTTTGAAGTACA
ACTCTAGATTTTGTAGTGCCCTCTTGGGCTAGCGGTAAAGGTGCGCATTTTTTCACACCCTACAATGTTC
TGTTCAAAAGATTTTGGTCAAACGCTGTAGAAGTGAAAGTTGGTGCGCATGTTTCGGCGTTCGAAACTTC
TCCGCAGTGAAAGATAAATGATCGATTGGGACGTATGATTGTTGGTTTTAGAGCTAGAAATAGCAAGTTA
AAATAAGGCTAGTCCGTTATCAACTTGAAAAAGTGGCACCGAGTCGGTGCTTTTTTTCTCGAGTTTTTTT
ATCGAGTGTTTAAGGATAATGATAACTGAAGAGAAGAATTAGTTTTGCCGCCACCGCGGGTTTGCCTCTG
ATTAAATAAAAAAAAGCTGGTGCTTTTTTTTCTTTTATAGGAACATCTTGAATATATGAACTAATTAAAT
GATAATTTTTTACCCATCTTTACTCTTAATCACTGAGCTGCAGTCAAAGAAAAAGGGATACAGCACCTGG
TGAAGAGATGAACGGAGACTAACTTAGACGCGTTGATTCTTTTCAATTGCACATTTTATTAATCGATGCT
AACGTCTATTTACATATATTCTTTAGAGATATTATCTAGGGCTTCAAATAATCTCTGGACAGCAATAAAA
GTCTCTTCAAAAGTATTGTATAACGGCAATGGGGCTAATCTGATTACATCTGGTCTTCTTTCGTCACAGA
TTATAGCATGATCATGCAAGTACGCATTAACTCGTTCCATGACGTTCTTGCCCTTTTCATCGAAATGCGG
TTGAAACATAATGGACAATTGACATCCTCTTTCAGCTGGATTCAAAGGAGTTAAAATTTTAAACCCAAAT
TTGGAGTTTGATGTACTGGATTGTGGTATGTAATACTTGGAATTCGTCAATAGATCCTGTAAAAATTGAG
TCAAAGCAACACTTTTTTCACGAAGTTTAGATACTCCACCCACTTTAGCATACACTTCCAATGACGACTT
CACAGCAACAACATCAAGAACAGAAGGATTTGACTGTCTGTAAGAAAGAGCCGAGTTTATTGGATCAAAC
TCTTCTAACATTTTGAATCGTTCTTGGGAGTTATTGCCCCACCAACCAGCTAGTCTAGGAACGAAACTGC
TCTTCTTGTTCTCTATAGTGTATTTTTCATGCACAAAAATTCCACCTATGGCTCCAGGTCCCGAGTTTAA
ATATTTGTAGGAACACCAAGCAGCAAAATCTACTCCCCAATCATGTAAATTTAATGGAACATTCCCAACT
GCATGGGCAAGATCCCACCCAACTTTAATTTGTTGGCTCTTTTCCTTAGCGTATTTAGTTATTTCCTCTA
TCTTGAAAAATTGACCAGTGTAGTATTGGATACCAGGAAAACACACTAGAGCCAATTCATCCAGGTTCTC
ATCTATAGCCTTGATTATTCTTTCTGTTTTAATATAAGTTTCACCAGGTTGAACTTCCAATTGAATCAAA
TGTTTCTCGTCGTATCCGAACAATTTAACAATGTTCAAAAATGCATAGTAGTCAGAAGGAAATGCTTGTT
TTTCAAATAAAATTTTGGTTCTTTTCCCCTCAGGTTTGTAAAAATGGATCAACAATGCATTCAAGTTTGC
TGTTAAAGAACCCATAACTGCAACTTCGTTTTCCTTTGCACCAACAATGGGGGCTATTAATGGTAATAAG
GGTAAATCGATGTCTACCCACGGTGTTAACAGTTTGTCAGGATGATTGAAATGAGACTCAACCCCTCGTT
CAACCCATGCATTCAATTCATCATTGATAGCTTTCTTTGTATTCTTAGGCATCAACCCAAGAGAGTTTCC
ACATAAATAAATAGACTCAGTTGATGACTCATATTTATTATTTTTGATACCTAATGATCCAAAAGTTGGT
ATGGCAAACTCATTTTTAAAAGTTGGGAACTTTTTGTCCAATTTCTTTGCCTCGGCTAATGACATCTGAT
AATAAAATGGGGTTGGAGTAGTTGGTGGTATAACCGGAGAGATAGAATTGAAGAAAAAAATCGGAAACAA
CAAAAAAAGTTGATACCCAGTATTATGTGGGAGATAATTGCGAATGGTGGAAAAAAAAAAGACGCCTTTG
GGCCTCAACAACAATTCTAACAGCTTGAGAGCTTTACAATCGAGAAACTATGATTCATTCCGTTTTAATA
TGTATGTACTTAGTAAACTCGTGAATTTTATTTGTGGTCTACTTTAGTACTAACATAATCATTGGATAGT
CAATAATGATGGTCTTCCGAGACTAATGAAATTCTATACCAAAGTCGATATTCCAACACAGAAATTGCTC
TTGCAACAAGTGCACCTGTTGATATCTACTAGATCAGCACAAGAGTGTTCGGAGCTCCAGCTTTTGTTCC
CTTTAGTGAGGGTTAATTGCGCGCTTGGCGTAATCATGGTCATAGCTGTTTCCTGTGTGAAATTGTTATC
CGCTCACAATTCCACACAACATACGAGCCGGAAGCATAAAGTGTAAAGCCTGGGGTGCCTAATGAGTGAG
CTAACTCACATTAATTGCGTTGCGCTCACTGCCCGCTTTCCAGTCGGGAAACCTGTCGTGCCAGCTGCAT
TAATGAATCGGCCAACGCGCGGGGAGAGGCGGTTTGCGTATTGGGCGCTCTTCCGCTTCCTCGCTCACTG
ACTCGCTGCGCTCGGTCGTTCGGCTGCGGCGAGCGGTATCAGCTCACTCAAAGGCGGTAATACGGTTATC
CACAGAATCAGGGGATAACGCAGGAAAGAACATGTGAGCAAAAGGCCAGCAAAAGGCCAGGAACCGTAAA
AAGGCCGCGTTGCTGGCGTTTTTCCATAGGCTCCGCCCCCCTGACGAGCATCACAAAAATCGACGCTCAA
GTCAGAGGTGGCGAAACCCGACAGGACTATAAAGATACCAGGCGTTTCCCCCTGGAAGCTCCCTCGTGCG
CTCTCCTGTTCCGACCCTGCCGCTTACCGGATACCTGTCCGCCTTTCTCCCTTCGGGAAGCGTGGCGCTT
TCTCATAGCTCACGCTGTAGGTATCTCAGTTCGGTGTAGGTCGTTCGCTCCAAGCTGGGCTGTGTGCACG
AACCCCCCGTTCAGCCCGACCGCTGCGCCTTATCCGGTAACTATCGTCTTGAGTCCAACCCGGTAAGACA
CGACTTATCGCCACTGGCAGCAGCCACTGGTAACAGGATTAGCAGAGCGAGGTATGTAGGCGGTGCTACA
GAGTTCTTGAAGTGGTGGCCTAACTACGGCTACACTAGAAGAACAGTATTTGGTATCTGCGCTCTGCTGA
AGCCAGTTACCTTCGGAAAAAGAGTTGGTAGCTCTTGATCCGGCAAACAAACCACCGCTGGTAGCGGTGG
TTTTTTTGTTTGCAAGCAGCAGATTACGCGCAGAAAAAAAGGATCTCAAGAAGATCCTTTGATCTTTTCT
ACGGGGTCTGACGCTCAGTGGAACGAAAACTCACGTTAAGGGATTTTGGTCATGAGATTATCAAAAAGGA
TCTTCACCTAGATCCTTTTAAATTAAAAATGAAGTTTTAAATCAATCTAAAGTATATATGAGTAAACTTG
GTCTGACAGTTACCAATGCTTAATCAGTGAGGCACCTATCTCAGCGATCTGTCTATTTCGTTCATCCATA
GTTGCCTGACTCCCCGTCGTGTAGATAACTACGATACGGGAGGGCTTACCATCTGGCCCCAGTGCTGCAA
TGATACCGCGAGACCCACGCTCACCGGCTCCAGATTTATCAGCAATAAACCAGCCAGCCGGAAGGGCCGA
GCGCAGAAGTGGTCCTGCAACTTTATCCGCCTCCATCCAGTCTATTAATTGTTGCCGGGAAGCTAGAGTA
AGTAGTTCGCCAGTTAATAGTTTGCGCAACGTTGTTGCCATTGCTACAGGCATCGTGGTGTCACGCTCGT
CGTTTGGTATGGCTTCATTCAGCTCCGGTTCCCAACGATCAAGGCGAGTTACATGATCCCCCATGTTGTG
CAAAAAAGCGGTTAGCTCCTTCGGTCCTCCGATCGTTGTCAGAAGTAAGTTGGCCGCAGTGTTATCACTC
ATGGTTATGGCAGCACTGCATAATTCTCTTACTGTCATGCCATCCGTAAGATGCTTTTCTGTGACTGGTG
AGTACTCAACCAAGTCATTCTGAGAATAGTGTATGCGGCGACCGAGTTGCTCTTGCCCGGCGTCAATACG
GGATAATACCGCGCCACATAGCAGAACTTTAAAAGTGCTCATCATTGGAAAACGTTCTTCGGGGCGAAAA
CTCTCAAGGATCTTACCGCTGTTGAGATCCAGTTCGATGTAACCCACTCGTGCACCCAACTGATCTTCAG
CATCTTTTACTTTCACCAGCGTTTCTGGGTGAGCAAAAACAGGAAGGCAAAATGCCGCAAAAAAGGGAAT
AAGGGCGACACGGAAATGTTGAATACTCATACTCTTCCTTTTTCAATATTATTGAAGCATTTATCAGGGT
TATTGTCTCATGAGCGGATACATATTTGAATGTATTTAGAAAAATAAACAAATAGGGGTTCCGCGCACAT
TTCCCCGAAAAGTGCCACCTGGGTCCTTTTCATCACGTGCTATAAAAATAATTATAATTTAAATTTTTTA
ATATAAATATATAAATTAAAAATAGAAAGTAAAAAAAGAAATTAAAGAAAAAATAGTTTTTGTTTTCCGA
AGATGTAAAAGACTCTAGGGGGATCGCCAACAAATACTACCTTTTATCTTGCTCTTCCTGCTCTCAGGTA
TTAATGCCGAATTGTTTCATCTTGTCTGTGTAGAAGACCACACACGAAAATCCTGTGATTTTACATTTTA
CTTATCGTTAATCGAATGTATATCTATTTAATCTGCTTTTCTTGTCTAATAAATATATATGTAAAGTACG
CTTTTTGTTGAAATTTTTTAAACCTTTGTTTATTTTTTTTTCTTCATTCCGTAACTCTTCTACCTTCTTT
ATTTACTTTCTAAAATCCAAATACAAAACATAAAAATAAATAAACACAGAGTAAATTCCCAAATTATTCC
ATCATTAAAAGATACGAGGCGCGTGTAAGTTACAGGCAAGCGATCCGTCTAAGAAACCATTATTATCATG
ACATTAACCTATAAAAATAGGCGTATCACGAGGCCCTTTCGTCG
